Addgene plasmid #242711: pAV-CAG-H2B-mTagBFP2-WPRE-pA
Purpose: Expression of H2B-mTagBFP2 for nuclei isolation
Depositing lab: Maria Galazo. Depositing organization: Tulane University.
Backbone
  Vector backbone: ssAAV
  Backbone manufacturer: VectorBuilder
  Backbone size w/o insert (bp): 5542
  Total vector size (bp): 6652
  Vector type: Mammalian Expression
Growth in bacteria
  Bacterial resistance: Ampicillin, 100 μg/mL
  Growth temperature: 37°C
  Growth strain: NEB Stable
  Copy number: High Copy
Gene/Insert
  Gene/Insert name: H2B
  Species: H. sapiens (human)
  Insert size (bp): 1110
  Entrez Gene: H2BC11 (a.k.a. H2B/r, H2BFR, H2BJ, HIST1H2BJ)
  Promoter: CAG
  Tag / fusion protein: mTagBFP2 (C terminal on insert)
  Cloning method: Gateway Cloning
  Sequencing primers: 5′ TACGGTCTCGGTCGCTTCAGA
Resource information
  A portion of this plasmid was derived from a plasmid made by: VectorBuilder
Terms and licenses: Academic/Nonprofit Terms; Industry Terms: Not Available to Industry
How to cite: pAV-CAG-H2B-mTagBFP2-WPRE-pA was a gift from Maria Galazo (Addgene plasmid # 242711 ; http://n2t.net/addgene:242711 ; RRID:Addgene_242711)
