[The description below was written by a language model from this plasmid's Addgene catalogue record and pLannotate feature annotations shown in this document.]
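Description:
pAV-CAG-H2B-mTagBFP2-WPRE-pA is a single-stranded AAV (ssAAV) transfer plasmid built on a commercial VectorBuilder backbone and catalogued as a mammalian expression vector, with a total size of 6,652 bp. It is maintained in bacteria through a high-copy ColE1/pUC-type origin and selected with ampicillin via the β-lactamase gene under its own promoter. The backbone also carries an f1 phage origin, along with small remnants of the pBR322 bom region and rop that are non-functional fragments. Two AAV2 inverted terminal repeats flank the expression cassette, one of them spanning the numbering origin of the sequence. These repeats are the cis elements needed for replication and packaging of the intervening DNA into AAV particles when rep, cap and helper functions are supplied separately.

Between the ITRs, expression is driven by the CAG promoter, annotated as its three components: the CMV immediate-early enhancer, the chicken β-actin promoter and a chimeric chicken β-actin/rabbit β-globin intron, which together give strong, broadly active transcription. The coding region is human histone H2B (H2BC11/HIST1H2BJ) fused at its C terminus to the monomeric blue fluorescent protein mTagBFP2. Because H2B incorporates into chromatin, the blue signal is confined to the nucleus. A WPRE downstream of the fusion enhances transcript stability and expression, and a bovine growth hormone polyadenylation signal terminates the message. The attB4, attB1 and attB2 sites bracketing the promoter and the coding sequence are scars from the multi-fragment Gateway assembly used to build the vector. The stated purpose is expression of H2B-mTagBFP2 to label nuclei for nuclei isolation.
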