Features (pLannotate 1.2.2; 19 found; start..end, strand, type, name):
    137..157     +  protein_bind   attB4: mutant version of attB; core recombination site for the Gateway® BP reaction BP Clonase™
    161..540     +  enhancer       CMV enhancer: human cytomegalovirus immediate early enhancer
    542..819     +  promoter       chicken β-actin promoter: No description available
    820..1836    +  intron         chimeric intron: chimera between introns from chicken β-actin and rabbit β-globin
   1891..1911    +  protein_bind   attB1: mutant version of attB; core recombination site for the Gateway® BP reaction BP Clonase™
   1921..2298    +  CDS            H2B (sequence partly withheld): human histone H2B; HIST1H2BJ
   2317..3027    +  CDS            mTagBFP2: mTagBFP2 is a basic (constitutively fluorescent) blue fluorescent protein published in 2011, derived from Entacmaea quadricolor. It is reported to be a very rapidly-maturing monomer with very low acid sensitivity.
   3034..3054    -  protein_bind   attB2: mutant version of attB; core recombination site for the Gateway® BP reaction BP Clonase™
   3065..3653    +  misc_feature   WPRE: woodchuck hepatitis virus posttranscriptional regulatory element
   3689..3800    +  polyA_signal   bGH poly(A) signal: bovine growth hormone polyadenylation signal
   3904..4044    +  repeat_region  AAV2 ITR: inverted terminal repeat of adeno-associated virus serotype 2 inverted
   4049..4100    -  misc_feature   bom (fragment): basis of mobility region from pBR322
   4119..4574    +  rep_origin     f1 ori (sequence partly withheld): f1 bacteriophage origin of replication; arrow indicates direction of (+) strand synthesis
   4575..4624    -  misc_feature   bom (fragment): basis of mobility region from pBR322
   4726..4761    -  CDS            rop (fragment): Rop protein, which maintains plasmids at low copy number; rop
   4856..4960    +  promoter       AmpR promoter: bla
   4961..5821    +  CDS            AmpR: β-lactamase; bla; confers resistance to ampicillin, carbenicillin, and related antibiotics
   5992..6580    +  rep_origin     ori: high-copy-number ColE1/pMB1/pBR322/pUC origin of replication
   6642..130     -  repeat_region  AAV2 ITR (across the origin): inverted terminal repeat of adeno-associated virus serotype 2 inverted
>Addgene plasmid #242711 | pAV-CAG-H2B-mTagBFP2-WPRE-pA | addgene full sequence | sequence record 487265 | Addgene NGS Result
CTGCGCGCTCGCTCGCTCACTGAGGCCGCCCGGGCAAAGCCCGGGCGTCGGGCGACCTTTGGTCGCCCGG
CCTCAGTGAGCGAGCGAGCGCGCAGAGAGGGAGTGGCCAACTCCATCACTAGGGGTTCCTTCTAGACAAC
TTTGTATAGAAAAGTTGCTCGACATTGATTATTGACTAGTTATTAATAGTAATCAATTACGGGGTCATTA
GTTCATAGCCCATATATGGAGTTCCGCGTTACATAACTTACGGTAAATGGCCCGCCTGGCTGACCGCCCA
ACGACCCCCGCCCATTGACGTCAATAATGACGTATGTTCCCATAGTAACGCCAATAGGGACTTTCCATTG
ACGTCAATGGGTGGAGTATTTACGGTAAACTGCCCACTTGGCAGTACATCAAGTGTATCATATGCCAAGT
ACGCCCCCTATTGACGTCAATGACGGTAAATGGCCCGCCTGGCATTATGCCCAGTACATGACCTTATGGG
ACTTTCCTACTTGGCAGTACATCTACGTATTAGTCATCGCTATTACCATGGTCGAGGTGAGCCCCACGTT
CTGCTTCACTCTCCCCATCTCCCCCCCCTCCCCACCCCCAATTTTGTATTTATTTATTTTTTAATTATTT
TGTGCAGCGATGGGGGCGGGGGGGGGGGGGGGGCGCGCGCCAGGCGGGGCGGGGCGGGGCGRGGGGCGGG
GCGGGGCGAGGCGGAGAGGTGCGGCGGCAGCCAATCAGAGCGGCGCGCTCCGAAAGTTTCCTTTTATGGC
GAGGCGGCGGCGGCGGCGGCCCTATAAAAAGCGAAGCGCGCGGCGGGCGGGAGTCGCTGCGCGCTGCCTT
CGCCCCGTGCCCCGCTCCGCCGCCGCCTCGCGCCGCCCGCCCCGGCTCTGACTGACCGCGTTACTCCCAC
AGGTGAGCGGGCGGGACGGCCCTTCTCCTCCGGGCTGTAATTAGCGCTTGGTTTAATGACGGCTTGTTTC
TTTTCTGTGGCTGCGTGAAAGCCTTGAGGGGCTCCGGGAGGGCCCTTTGTGCGGGGGGAGCGGCTCGGGG
GGTGCGTGCGTGTGTGTGTGCGTGGGGAGCGCCGCGTGCGGCTCCGCGCTGCCCGGCGGCTGTGAGCGCT
GCGGGCGCGGCGCGGGGCTTTGTGCGCTCCGCAGTGTGCGCGAGGGGAGCGCGGCCGGGGGCGGTGCCCC
GCGGTGCGGGGGGGGCTGCGAGGGGAACAAAGGCTGCGTGCGGGGTGTGTGCGTGGGGGGGTGAGCAGGG
GGTGTGGGCGCGTCGGTCGGGCTGCAACCCCCCCTGCACCCCCCTCCCCGAGTTGCTGAGCACGGCCCGG
CTTCGGGTGCGGGGCTCCGTACGGGGCGTGGCGCGGGGCTCGCCGTGCCGGGCGGGGGGTGGCGGCAGGT
GGGGGTGCCGGGCGGGGCGGGGCCGCCTCGGGCCGGGGAGGGCTCGGGGGAGGGGCGCGGCGGCCCCCGG
AGCGCCGGCGGCTGTCGAGGCGCGGCGAGCCGCAGCCATTGCCTTTTATGGTAATCGTGCGAGAGGGCGC
AGGGACTTCCTTTGTCCCAAATCTGTGCGGAGCCGAAATCTGGGAGGCGCCGCCGCACCCCCTCTAGCGG
GCGCGGGGCGAAGCGGTGCGGCGCCGGCAGGAAGGAAATGGGCGGGGAGGGCCTTCGTGCGTCGCCGCGC
CGCCGTCCCCTTCTCCCTCTCCAGCCTCGGGGCTGTCCGCGGGGGGACGGCTGCCTTCGGGGGGGACGGG
GCAGGGCGGGGTTCGGCTTCTGGCGTGTGACCGGCGGCTCTAGAGCCTCTGCTAACCATGTTCATGCCTT
CTTCTTTTTCCTACAGCTCCTGGGCAACGTGCTGGTTATTGTGCTGTCTCATCATTTTGGCAAAGAATTG
CAAGTTTGTACAAAAAAGCAGGCTGCCACCATGCCAGAGCCAGCGAAGTCTGCTCCCGCCCCGAAAAAGG
GCTCCAAGAAGGCGGTGACTAAGGCGCAGAAGAAAGGCGGCAAGAAG
[291 nt withheld, positions 2008-2298]
GACCCACCGGTCGCCACCATGGTGTCTAAGGGCGAAGAGCTGATTAAGGAGAACATGCACATGAAGCTGT
ACATGGAGGGCACCGTGGACAACCATCACTTCAAGTGCACATCCGAGGGCGAAGGCAAGCCCTACGAGGG
CACCCAGACCATGAGAATCAAGGTGGTCGAGGGCGGCCCTCTCCCCTTCGCCTTCGACATCCTGGCTACT
AGCTTCCTCTACGGCAGCAAGACCTTCATCAACCACACCCAGGGCATCCCCGACTTCTTCAAGCAGTCCT
TCCCTGAGGGCTTCACATGGGAGAGAGTCACCACATACGAAGACGGGGGCGTGCTGACCGCTACCCAGGA
CACCAGCCTCCAGGACGGCTGCCTCATCTACAACGTCAAGATCAGAGGGGTGAACTTCACATCCAACGGC
CCTGTGATGCAGAAGAAAACACTCGGCTGGGAGGCCTTCACCGAGACGCTGTACCCCGCTGACGGCGGCC
TGGAAGGCAGAAACGACATGGCCCTGAAGCTCGTGGGCGGGAGCCATCTGATCGCAAACGCCAAGACCAC
ATATAGATCCAAGAAACCCGCTAAGAACCTCAAGATGCCTGGCGTCTACTATGTGGACTACAGACTGGAA
AGAATCAAGGAGGCCAACAACGAGACCTACGTCGAGCAGCACGAGGTGGCAGTGGCCAGATACTGCGACC
TCCCTAGCAAACTGGGGCACAAGCTTAATTAAACCCAGCTTTCTTGTACAAAGTGGGAATTCCGATAATC
AACCTCTGGATTACAAAATTTGTGAAAGATTGACTGGTATTCTTAACTATGTTGCTCCTTTTACGCTATG
TGGATACGCTGCTTTAATGCCTTTGTATCATGCTATTGCTTCCCGTATGGCTTTCATTTTCTCCTCCTTG
TATAAATCCTGGTTGCTGTCTCTTTATGAGGAGTTGTGGCCCGTTGTCAGGCAACGTGGCGTGGTGTGCA
CTGTGTTTGCTGACGCAACCCCCACTGGTTGGGGCATTGCCACCACCTGTCAGCTCCTTTCCGGGACTTT
CGCTTTCCCCCTCCCTATTGCCACGGCGGAACTCATCGCCGCCTGCCTTGCCCGCTGCTGGACAGGGGCT
CGGCTGTTGGGCACTGACAATTCCGTGGTGTTGTCGGGGAAGCTGACGTCCTTTCCATGGCTGCTCGCCT
GTGTTGCCACCTGGATTCTGCGCGGGACGTCCTTCTGCTACGTCCCTTCGGCCCTCAATCCAGCGGACCT
TCCTTCCCGCGGCCTGCTGCCGGCTCTGCGGCCTCTTCCGCGTCTTCGCCTTCGCCCTCAGACGAGTCGG
ATCTCCCTTTGGGCCGCCTCCCCGCATCGGGAATTCCTAGAGCTCGCTGATCAGCCTCGACTGTGCCTTC
TAGTTGCCAGCCATCTGTTGTTTGCCCCTCCCCCGTGCCTTCCTTGACCCTGGAAGGTGCCACTCCCACT
GTCCTTTCCTAATAAAATGAGGAAATTGCATCGCATTGTCTGAGTAGGTGTCATTCTATTCTGGGGGGTG
GGGTGGGGCAGGACAGCAAGGGGGAGGATTGGGAAGAGAATAGCAGGCATGCTGGGGAGGGCCGCAGGAA
CCCCTAGTGATGGAGTTGGCCACTCCCTCTCTGCGCGCTCGCTCGCTCACTGAGGCCGGGCGACCAAAGG
TCGCCCGACGCCCGGGCTTTGCCCGGGCGGCCTCAGTGAGCGAGCGAGCGCGCAGCTGCCTGCAGGGGCG
CCTGATGCGGTATTTTCTCCTTACGCATCTGTGCGGTATTTCACACCGCATA
[95 nt withheld, positions 4101-4195]
T
[46 nt withheld, positions 4197-4242]
C
[141 nt withheld, positions 4244-4384]
CCTTTGACGTTGGAGTCCACGTTCTTT
[37 nt withheld, positions 4412-4448]
ACTCTATCTCGGGCTATTCTTTTGATTTATAAGGGATTTTGCCGATTTCGGTCTATTGGTTAAAAAATGA
GCTGATTTAACAAAAATTTAACGCGAATTTTAACAAAATATTAACGTTTACAATTTTATGGTGCACTCTC
AGTACAATCTGCTCTGATGCCGCATAGTTAAGCCAGCCCCGACACCCGCCAACACCCGCTGACGCGCCCT
GACGGGCTTGTCTGCTCCCGGCATCCGCTTACAGACAAGCTGTGACCGTCTCCGGGAGCTGCATGTGTCA
GAGGTTTTCACCGTCATCACCGAAACGCGCGAGACGAAAGGGCCTCGTGATACGCCTATTTTTATAGGTT
AATGTCATGATAATAATGGTTTCTTAGACGTCAGGTGGCACTTTTCGGGGAAATGTGCGCGGAACCCCTA
TTTGTTTATTTTTCTAAATACATTCAAATATGTATCCGCTCATGAGACAATAACCCTGATAAATGCTTCA
ATAATATTGAAAAAGGAAGAGTATGAGTATTCAACATTTCCGTGTCGCCCTTATTCCCTTTTTTGCGGCA
TTTTGCCTTCCTGTTTTTGCTCACCCAGAAACGCTGGTGAAAGTAAAAGATGCTGAAGATCAGTTGGGTG
CACGAGTGGGTTACATCGAACTGGATCTCAACAGCGGTAAGATCCTTGAGAGTTTTCGCCCCGAAGAACG
TTTTCCAATGATGAGCACTTTTAAAGTTCTGCTATGTGGCGCGGTATTATCCCGTATTGACGCCGGGCAA
GAGCAACTCGGTCGCCGCATACACTATTCTCAGAATGACTTGGTTGAGTACTCACCAGTCACAGAAAAGC
ATCTTACGGATGGCATGACAGTAAGAGAATTATGCAGTGCTGCCATAACCATGAGTGATAACACTGCGGC
CAACTTACTTCTGACAACGATCGGAGGACCGAAGGAGCTAACCGCTTTTTTGCACAACATGGGGGATCAT
GTAACTCGCCTTGATCGTTGGGAACCGGAGCTGAATGAAGCCATACCAAACGACGAGCGTGACACCACGA
TGCCTGTAGCAATGGCAACAACGTTGCGCAAACTATTAACTGGCGAACTACTTACTCTAGCTTCCCGGCA
ACAATTAATAGACTGGATGGAGGCGGATAAAGTTGCAGGACCACTTCTGCGCTCGGCCCTTCCGGCTGGC
TGGTTTATTGCTGATAAATCTGGAGCCGGTGAGCGTGGAAGCCGCGGTATCATTGCAGCACTGGGGCCAG
ATGGTAAGCCCTCCCGTATCGTAGTTATCTACACGACGGGGAGTCAGGCAACTATGGATGAACGAAATAG
ACAGATCGCTGAGATAGGTGCCTCACTGATTAAGCATTGGTAACTGTCAGACCAAGTTTACTCATATATA
CTTTAGATTGATTTAAAACTTCATTTTTAATTTAAAAGGATCTAGGTGAAGATCCTTTTTGATAATCTCA
TGACCAAAATCCCTTAACGTGAGTTTTCGTTCCACTGAGCGTCAGACCCCGTAGAAAAGATCAAAGGATC
TTCTTGAGATCCTTTTTTTCTGCGCGTAATCTGCTGCTTGCAAACAAAAAAACCACCGCTACCAGCGGTG
GTTTGTTTGCCGGATCAAGAGCTACCAACTCTTTTTCCGAAGGTAACTGGCTTCAGCAGAGCGCAGATAC
CAAATACTGTTCTTCTAGTGTAGCCGTAGTTAGGCCACCACTTCAAGAACTCTGTAGCACCGCCTACATA
CCTCGCTCTGCTAATCCTGTTACCAGTGGCTGCTGCCAGTGGCGATAAGTCGTGTCTTACCGGGTTGGAC
TCAAGACGATAGTTACCGGATAAGGCGCAGCGGTCGGGCTGAACGGGGGGTTCGTGCACACAGCCCAGCT
TGGAGCGAACGACCTACACCGAACTGAGATACCTACAGCGTGAGCTATGAGAAAGCGCCACGCTTCCCGA
AGGGAGAAAGGCGGACAGGTATCCGGTAAGCGGCAGGGTCGGAACAGGAGAGCGCACGAGGGAGCTTCCA
GGGGGAAACGCCTGGTATCTTTATAGTCCTGTCGGGTTTCGCCACCTCTGACTTGAGCGTCGATTTTTGT
GATGCTCGTCAGGGGGGCGGAGCCTATGGAAAAACGCCAGCAACGCGGCCTTTTTACGGTTCCTGGCCTT
TTGCTGGCCTTTTGCTCACATGTCCTGCAGGCAG
